>Addgene plasmid #142866 | TFORF1840 | addgene full sequence | sequence record 396045 | Addgene NGS Result
TTAATGTAGTCTTATGCAATACTCTTGTAGTCTTGCAACATGGTAACGATGAGTTAGCAACATGCCTTAC
AAGGAGAGAAAAAGCACCGTGCATGCCGATTGGTGGAAGTAAGGTGGTACGATCGTGCCTTATTAGGAAG
GCAACAGACGGGTCTGACATGGATTGGACGAACCACTGAATTGCCGCATTGCAGAGATATTGTATTTAAG
TGCCTAGCTCGATACATAAACGGGTCTCTCTGGTTAGACCAGATCTGAGCCTGGGAGCTCTCTGGCTAAC
TAGGGAACCCACTGCTTAAGCCTCAATAAAGCTTGCCTTGAGTGCTTCAAGTAGTGTGTGCCCGTCTGTT
GTGTGACTCTGGTAACTAGAGATCCCTCAGACCCTTTTAGTCAGTGTGGAAAATCTCTAGCAGTGGCGCC
CGAACAGGGACTTGAAAGCGAAAGGGAAACCAGAGGAGCTCTCTCGACGCAGGACTCGGCTTGCTGAAGC
GCGCACGGCAAGAGGCGAGGGGCGGCGACTGGTGAGTACGCCAAAAATTTTGACTAGCGGAGGCTAGAAG
GAGAGAGATGGGTGCGAGAGCGTCAGTATTAAGCGGGGGAGAATTAGATCGCGATGGGAAAAAATTCGGT
TAAGGCCAGGGGGAAAGAAAAAATATAAATTAAAACATATAGTATGGGCAAGCAGGGAGCTAGAACGATT
CGCAGTTAATCCTGGCCTGTTAGAAACATCAGAAGGCTGTAGACAAATACTGGGACAGCTACAACCATCC
CTTCAGACAGGATCAGAAGAACTTAGATCATTATATAATACAGTAGCAACCCTCTATTGTGTGCATCAAA
GGATAGAGATAAAAGACACCAAGGAAGCTTTAGACAAGATAGAGGAAGAGCAAAACAAAAGTAAGACCAC
CGCACAGCAAGCGGCCGCTGATCTTCAGACCTGGAGGAGGAGATATGAGGGACAATTGGAGAAGTGAATT
ATATAAATATAAAGTAGTAAAAATTGAACCATTAGGAGTAGCACCCACCAAGGCAAAGAGAAGAGTGGTG
CAGAGAGAAAAAAGAGCAGTGGGAATAGGAGCTTTGTTCCTTGGGTTCTTGGGAGCAGCAGGAAGCACTA
TGGGCGCAGCGTCAATGACGCTGACGGTACAGGCCAGACAATTATTGTCTGGTATAGTGCAGCAGCAGAA
CAATTTGCTGAGGGCTATTGAGGCGCAACAGCATCTGTTGCAACTCACAGTCTGGGGCATCAAGCAGCTC
CAGGCAAGAATCCTGGCTGTGGAAAGATACCTAAAGGATCAACAGCTCCTGGGGATTTGGGGTTGCTCTG
GAAAACTCATTTGCACCACTGCTGTGCCTTGGAATGCTAGTTGGAGTAATAAATCTCTGGAACAGATTTG
GAATCACACGACCTGGATGGAGTGGGACAGAGAAATTAACAATTACACAAGCTTAATACACTCCTTAATT
GAAGAATCGCAAAACCAGCAAGAAAAGAATGAACAAGAATTATTGGAATTAGATAAATGGGCAAGTTTGT
GGAATTGGTTTAACATAACAAATTGGCTGTGGTATATAAAATTATTCATAATGATAGTAGGAGGCTTGGT
AGGTTTAAGAATAGTTTTTGCTGTACTTTCTATAGTGAATAGAGTTAGGCAGGGATATTCACCATTATCG
TTTCAGACCCACCTCCCAACCCCGAGGGGACCCATGCATTGCATCTCAATTAGTCAGCAACCAGGTGTGG
AAAGTCCCCAGGCTCCCCAGCAGGCAGAAGTATGCAAAGCATGCGTCTCAATTAGTCAGCAACCATAGTC
CCGCCCCTAACTCCGCCCATCCCGCCCCTAACTCCGCCCAGTTCCGCCCATTCTCCGCCCCATGGCTGAC
TAATTTTTTTTATTTATGCAGAGGCCGAGGCCGCCTCGGCCTCTGAGCTATTCCAGAAGTAGTGAGGAGG
CTTTTTTGGAGGCCTAGGCTTTTGCAAAAAGCTTTCTAGAGGTACCACCGGAGCTTACCATGACCGAGTA
CAAGCCCACGGTGCGCCTCGCCACCCGCGACGACGTCCCCAGGGCCGTACGCACCCTCGCCGCCGCGTTC
GCCGACTACCCCGCCACGCGCCACACCGTCGATCCGGACCGCCACATCGAGCGGGTCACCGAGCTGCAAG
AACTCTTCCTCACGCGCGTCGGGCTCGACATCGGCAAGGTGTGGGTCGCGGACGACGGCGCCGCCGTGGC
GGTCTGGACCACGCCGGAGAGCGTCGAAGCGGGGGCGGTGTTCGCCGAGATCGGCCCGCGCATGGCCGAG
TTGAGCGGTTCCCGGCTGGCCGCGCAGCAACAGATGGAAGGCCTCCTGGCGCCGCACCGGCCCAAGGAGC
CCGCGTGGTTCCTGGCCACCGTCGGCGTCTCGCCCGACCACCAGGGCAAGGGTCTGGGCAGCGCCGTCGT
GCTCCCCGGAGTGGAGGCGGCCGAGCGCGCCGGGGTGCCCGCCTTCCTGGAGACCTCCGCGCCCCGCAAC
CTCCCCTTCTACGAGCGGCTCGGCTTCACCGTCACCGCCGACGTCGAGGTGCCCGAAGGACCGCGCACCT
GGTGCATGACCCGCAAGCCCGGTGCCAGTTAACGAATTCTAGATCTTGAGACAAATGGCAGTATTCATCC
ACAATTTTAAAAGAAAAGGGGGGATTGGGGGGTACAGTGCAGGGGAAAGAATAGTAGACATAATAGCAAC
AGACATACAAACTAAAGAATTACAAAAACAAATTACAAAAATTCAAAATTTTCGGGTTTATTACAGGGAC
AGCAGAGATCCACTTTGGCGCCGGCTCGAGGCCTGCAGGTGCAAAGATGGATAAAGTTTTAAACAGAGAG
GAATCTTTGCAGCTAATGGACCTTCTAGGTCTTGAAAGGAGTGGGAATTGGCTCCGGTGCCCGTCAGTGG
GCAGAGCGCACATCGCCCACAGTCCCCGAGAAGTTGGGGGGAGGGGTCGGCAATTGAACCGGTGCCTAGA
GAAGGTGGCGCGGGGTAAACTGGGAAAGTGATGTCGTGTACTGGCTCCGCCTTTTTCCCGAGGGTGGGGG
AGAACCGTATATAAGTGCAGTAGTCGCCGTGAACGTTCTTTTTCGCAACGGGTTTGCCGCCAGAACACAG
GTAAGTGCCGTGTGTGGTTCCCGCGGGCCTGGCCTCTTTACGGGTTATGGCCCTTGCGTGCCTTGAATTA
CTTCCACCTGGCTGCAGTACGTGATTCTTGATCCCGAGCTTCGGGTTGGAAGTGGGTGGGAGAGTTCGAG
GCCTTGCGCTTAAGGAGCCCCTTCGCCTCGTGCTTGAGTTGAGGCCTGGCCTGGGCGCTGGGGCCGCCGC
GTGCGAATCTGGTGGCACCTTCGCGCCTGTCTCGCTGCTTTCGATAAGTCTCTAGCCATTTAAAATTTTT
GATGACCTGCTGCGACGCTTTTTTTCTGGCAAGATAGTCTTGTAAATGCGGGCCAAGATCTGCACACTGG
TATTTCGGTTTTTGGGGCCGCGGGCGGCGACGGGGCCCGTGCGTCCCAGCGCACATGTTCGGCGAGGCGG
GGCCTGCGAGCGCGGCCACCGAGAATCGGACGGGGGTAGTCTCAAGCTGGCCGGCCTGCTCTGGTGCCTG
GCCTCGCGCCGCCGTGTATCGCCCCGCCCTGGGCGGCAAGGCTGGCCCGGTCGGCACCAGTTGCGTGAGC
GGAAAGATGGCCGCTTCCCGGCCCTGCTGCAGGGAGCTCAAAATGGAGGACGCGGCGCTCGGGAGAGCGG
GCGGGTGAGTCACCCACACAAAGGAAAAGGGCCTTTCCGTCCTCAGCCGTCGCTTCATGTGACTCCACGG
AGTACCGGGCGCCGTCCAGGCACCTCGATTAGTTCTCGAGCTTTTGGAGTACGTCGTCTTTAGGTTGGGG
GGAGGGGTTTTATGCGATGGAGTTTCCCCACACTGAGTGGGTGGAGACTGAAGTTAGGCCAGCTTGGCAC
TTGATGTAATTCTCCTTGGAATTTGCCCTTTTTGAGTTTGGATCTTGGTTCATTCTCAAGCCTCAGACAG
TGGTTCAAAGTTTTTTTCTTCCATTTCAGGTGTCGTGAGGCTAGCACCGCCACCATGGAACTAAAAACTT
TATGGGAAAACAAACTAATGCAGTCCAGGGCAGTAGATGGATTTCATTCAGAAGAGCAGCAGCTTCTACT
GCAAGTTCAACAGCAGCATCAACCCCAGCAGCAGCAGCATCACCACCATCACCATCATCAGCAAGCTCAG
CCTCAGCAGACAGTACCTCAGCAAGCGCAGACCCAGCAGGTTCTTATTCCTGCATCACAGCAAGCCACAG
CACCACAAGTTATTGTTCCAGATTCTAAGTTGATACAGCATATGAATGCATCAAACATGAGTGCTGCTGC
TACAGCTGCTACCTTAGCACTCCCTGCAGGTGTGACTCCTGTTCAGCAGATATTAACAAATTCAGGCCAG
CTTCTTCAGGTGGTCAGAGCAGCCAATGGTGCCCAATATATCTTTCAGCCTCAGCAGTCAGTGGTTCTAC
AACAACAGGTTATACCACAAATGCAGCCTGGTGGAGTACAAGCTCCTGTTATACAGCAGGTGCTGGCTCC
TCTTCCTGGAGGGATTTCACCACAGACAGGTGTCATCATCCAGCCTCAGCAAATCTTATTTACAGGAAAT
AAGACTCAAGTTATACCTACGACAGTGGCAGCACCTACACCAGCCCAAGCACAGATAACTGCAACTGGCC
AGCAGCAACCGCAGGCCCAGCCTGCTCAAACACAAGCTCCATTGGTCTTACAAGTTGATGGAACTGGGGA
TACATCATCTGAAGAAGATGAAGATGAAGAAGAAGACTATGATGATGATGAGGAGGAAGACAAAGAGAAA
GATGGAGCTGAAGATGGGCAGGTGGAAGAAGAGCCCCTCAATAGTGAAGATGATGTGAGTGATGAGGAAG
GACAGGAACTCTTTGACACAGAAAATGTTGTTGTATGCCAATATGATAAGATACACAGAAGTAAAAACAA
ATGGAAATTTCATCTCAAGGATGGCATTATGAATCTTAATGGAAGAGATTATATATTTTCCAAAGCCATT
GGAGATGCAGAATGGTAGTAATGAACTAGTCCGTAACTTGAAAGTATTTCGATTTCTTGGCTTTATATAT
CTTGTGGAAAGGACGAACTACGGCTGCAGTTGCAACGGCAACGCGTTAAGTCGACAATCAACCTCTGGAT
TACAAAATTTGTGAAAGATTGACTGGTATTCTTAACTATGTTGCTCCTTTTACGCTATGTGGATACGCTG
CTTTAATGCCTTTGTATCATGCTATTGCTTCCCGTATGGCTTTCATTTTCTCCTCCTTGTATAAATCCTG
GTTGCTGTCTCTTTATGAGGAGTTGTGGCCCGTTGTCAGGCAACGTGGCGTGGTGTGCACTGTGTTTGCT
GACGCAACCCCCACTGGTTGGGGCATTGCCACCACCTGTCAGCTCCTTTCCGGGACTTTCGCTTTCCCCC
TCCCTATTGCCACGGCGGAACTCATCGCCGCCTGCCTTGCCCGCTGCTGGACAGGGGCTCGGCTGTTGGG
CACTGACAATTCCGTGGTGTTGTCGGGGAAATCATCGTCCTTTCCTTGGCTGCTCGCCTGTGTTGCCACC
TGGATTCTGCGCGGGACGTCCTTCTGCTACGTCCCTTCGGCCCTCAATCCAGCGGACCTTCCTTCCCGCG
GCCTGCTGCCGGCTCTGCGGCCTCTTCCGCGTCTTCGCCTTCGCCCTCAGACGAGTCGGATCTCCCTTTG
GGCCGCCTCCCCGCGTCGACTTTAAGACCAATGACTTACAAGGCAGCTGTAGATCTTAGCCACTTTTTAA
AAGAAAAGGGGGGACTGGAAGGGCTAATTCACTCCCAACGAAGACAAGATCTGCTTTTTGCTTGTACTGG
GTCTCTCTGGTTAGACCAGATCTGAGCCTGGGAGCTCTCTGGCTAACTAGGGAACCCACTGCTTAAGCCT
CAATAAAGCTTGCCTTGAGTGCTTCAAGTAGTGTGTGCCCGTCTGTTGTGTGACTCTGGTAACTAGAGAT
CCCTCAGACCCTTTTAGTCAGTGTGGAAAATCTCTAGCAGTACGTATAGTAGTTCATGTCATCTTATTAT
TCAGTATTTATAACTTGCAAAGAAATGAATATCAGAGAGTGAGAGGAACTTGTTTATTGCAGCTTATAAT
GGTTACAAATAAAGCAATAGCATCACAAATTTCACAAATAAAGCATTTTTTTCACTGCATTCTAGTTGTG
GTTTGTCCAAACTCATCAATGTATCTTATCATGTCTGGCTCTAGCTATCCCGCCCCTAACTCCGCCCATC
CCGCCCCTAACTCCGCCCAGTTCCGCCCATTCTCCGCCCCATGGCTGACTAATTTTTTTTATTTATGCAG
AGGCCGAGGCCGCCTCGGCCTCTGAGCTATTCCAGAAGTAGTGAGGAGGCTTTTTTGGAGGCCTAGGGAC
GTACCCAATTCGCCCTATAGTGAGTCGTATTACGCGCGCTCACTGGCCGTCGTTTTACAACGTCGTGACT
GGGAAAACCCTGGCGTTACCCAACTTAATCGCCTTGCAGCACATCCCCCTTTCGCCAGCTGGCGTAATAG
CGAAGAGGCCCGCACCGATCGCCCTTCCCAACAGTTGCGCAGCCTGAATGGCGAATGGG
[124 nt withheld, positions 6710-6833]
C
[91 nt withheld, positions 6835-6925]
A
[49 nt withheld, positions 6927-6975]
CCTTTGACGTTGGAGTCCACGTTCTTT
[37 nt withheld, positions 7003-7039]
ACCCTATCTCGGTCTATTCTTTTGATTTATAAGGGATTTTGCCGATTTCGGCCTATTGGTTAAAAAATGA
GCTGATTTAACAAAAATTTAACGCGAATTTTAACAAAATATTAACGCTTACAATTTAGGTGGCACTTTTC
GGGGAAATGTGCGCGGAACCCCTATTTGTTTATTTTTCTAAATACATTCAAATATGTATCCGCTCATGAG
ACAATAACCCTGATAAATGCTTCAATAATATTGAAAAAGGAAGAGTATGAGTATTCAACATTTCCGTGTC
GCCCTTATTCCCTTTTTTGCGGCATTTTGCCTTCCTGTTTTTGCTCACCCAGAAACGCTGGTGAAAGTAA
AAGATGCTGAAGATCAGTTGGGTGCACGAGTGGGTTACATCGAACTGGATCTCAACAGCGGTAAGATCCT
TGAGAGTTTTCGCCCCGAAGAACGTTTTCCAATGATGAGCACTTTTAAAGTTCTGCTATGTGGCGCGGTA
TTATCCCGTATTGACGCCGGGCAAGAGCAACTCGGTCGCCGCATACACTATTCTCAGAATGACTTGGTTG
AGTACTCACCAGTCACAGAAAAGCATCTTACGGATGGCATGACAGTAAGAGAATTATGCAGTGCTGCCAT
AACCATGAGTGATAACACTGCGGCCAACTTACTTCTGACAACGATCGGAGGACCGAAGGAGCTAACCGCT
TTTTTGCACAACATGGGGGATCATGTAACTCGCCTTGATCGTTGGGAACCGGAGCTGAATGAAGCCATAC
CAAACGACGAGCGTGACACCACGATGCCTGTAGCAATGGCAACAACGTTGCGCAAACTATTAACTGGCGA
ACTACTTACTCTAGCTTCCCGGCAACAATTAATAGACTGGATGGAGGCGGATAAAGTTGCAGGACCACTT
CTGCGCTCGGCCCTTCCGGCTGGCTGGTTTATTGCTGATAAATCTGGAGCCGGTGAGCGTGGGTCTCGCG
GTATCATTGCAGCACTGGGGCCAGATGGTAAGCCCTCCCGTATCGTAGTTATCTACACGACGGGGAGTCA
GGCAACTATGGATGAACGAAATAGACAGATCGCTGAGATAGGTGCCTCACTGATTAAGCATTGGTAACTG
TCAGACCAAGTTTACTCATATATACTTTAGATTGATTTAAAACTTCATTTTTAATTTAAAAGGATCTAGG
TGAAGATCCTTTTTGATAATCTCATGACCAAAATCCCTTAACGTGAGTTTTCGTTCCACTGAGCGTCAGA
CCCCGTAGAAAAGATCAAAGGATCTTCTTGAGATCCTTTTTTTCTGCGCGTAATCTGCTGCTTGCAAACA
AAAAAACCACCGCTACCAGCGGTGGTTTGTTTGCCGGATCAAGAGCTACCAACTCTTTTTCCGAAGGTAA
CTGGCTTCAGCAGAGCGCAGATACCAAATACTGTTCTTCTAGTGTAGCCGTAGTTAGGCCACCACTTCAA
GAACTCTGTAGCACCGCCTACATACCTCGCTCTGCTAATCCTGTTACCAGTGGCTGCTGCCAGTGGCGAT
AAGTCGTGTCTTACCGGGTTGGACTCAAGACGATAGTTACCGGATAAGGCGCAGCGGTCGGGCTGAACGG
GGGGTTCGTGCACACAGCCCAGCTTGGAGCGAACGACCTACACCGAACTGAGATACCTACAGCGTGAGCT
ATGAGAAAGCGCCACGCTTCCCGAAGGGAGAAAGGCGGACAGGTATCCGGTAAGCGGCAGGGTCGGAACA
GGAGAGCGCACGAGGGAGCTTCCAGGGGGAAACGCCTGGTATCTTTATAGTCCTGTCGGGTTTCGCCACC
TCTGACTTGAGCGTCGATTTTTGTGATGCTCGTCAGGGGGGCGGAGCCTATGGAAAAACGCCAGCAACGC
GGCCTTTTTACGGTTCCTGGCCTTTTGCTGGCCTTTTGCTCACATGTTCTTTCCTGCGTTATCCCCTGAT
TCTGTGGATAACCGTATTACCGCCTTTGAGTGAGCTGATACCGCTCGCCGCAGCCGAACGACCGAGCGCA
GCGAGTCAGTGAGCGAGGAAGCGGAAGAGCGCCCAATACGCAAACCGCCTCTCCCCGCGCGTTGGCCGAT
TCATTAATGCAGCTGGCACGACAGGTTTCCCGACTGGAAAGCGGGCAGTGAGCGCAACGCAATTAATGTG
AGTTAGCTCACTCATTAGGCACCCCAGGCTTTACACTTTATGCTTCCGGCTCGTATGTTGTGTGGAATTG
TGAGCGGATAACAATTTCACACAGGAAACAGCTATGACCATGATTACGCCAAGCGCGCAATTAACCCTCA
CTAAAGGGAACAAAAGCTGGAGCTGCAAGC
Features (pLannotate 1.2.2; 31 found; start..end, strand, type, name):
      5..231     +  promoter       RSV promoter: Rous sarcoma virus enhancer/promoter
    232..412     +  LTR            5' LTR (truncated): truncated 5' long terminal repeat (LTR) from HIV-1
    459..584     +  misc_feature   HIV-1 Ψ: packaging signal of human immunodeficiency virus type 1
    568..931     +  CDS            HIV-1 gag (fragment): gag protein from human immunodeficiency virus 1; gag
   1077..1310    +  misc_feature   RRE: The Rev response element (RRE) of HIV-1 allows for Rev-dependent mRNA export from the nucleus to the cytoplasm.
   1687..1713    +  CDS            Rev (fragment): human immunodeficiency virus 1 (HIV-1) Rev protein; rev; enhances nuclear export of unspliced and incompletely spliced viral mRNAs
   1720..1743    +  promoter       SV40 promoter (fragment): SV40 early promoter
   1744..1815    +  promoter       SV40 promoter (fragment): SV40 enhancer and early promoter
   1839..1974    +  rep_origin     SV40 ori: SV40 origin of replication
   2020..2616    +  CDS            PuroR (fragment): puromycin N-acetyltransferase; pac from Streptomyces; confers resistance to puromycin
   2665..2782    +  misc_feature   cPPT/CTS: central polypurine tract and central termination sequence of HIV-1
   2847..2913    +  CDS            small t antigen (fragment): SV40 (simian virus 40) small t antigen
   2920..4098    +  promoter       EF-1α promoter: strong constitutive promoter for human elongation factor EF-1α
   4115..5125    +  CDS            GTF2A1 (fragment): TF2AA_HUMAN - Also known as TF2A1. Experimental evidence at protein level: Swiss-Prot protein existence level 1. TFIIA is a component of the transcription machinery of RNA polymerase II and plays an important role in transcriptional activation. TFIIA in a complex with TBP mediates transcriptional activity. From Homo sapiens (Human).
   5141..5194    +  promoter       U6 promoter (fragment): RNA polymerase III promoter for human U6 snRNA
   5236..5824    +  misc_feature   WPRE: woodchuck hepatitis virus posttranscriptional regulatory element
   5875..5894    +  misc_feature   cPPT/CTS (fragment): central polypurine tract and central termination sequence of HIV-1
   5896..6129    +  LTR            3' LTR (ΔU3): self-inactivating 3' long terminal repeat (LTR) from HIV-1
   6207..6328    +  polyA_signal   SV40 poly(A) signal: SV40 polyadenylation signal
   6368..6503    +  rep_origin     SV40 ori: SV40 origin of replication
   6524..6542    -  promoter       T7 promoter: promoter for bacteriophage T7 RNA polymerase
   6550..6705    +  CDS            lacZα (fragment): LacZα fragment of β-galactosidase; lacZ fragment
   6710..7138    +  rep_origin     f1 ori (sequence partly withheld): f1 bacteriophage origin of replication; arrow indicates direction of (+) strand synthesis
   7191..7295    +  promoter       AmpR promoter: bla
   7296..8156    +  CDS            AmpR: β-lactamase; bla; confers resistance to ampicillin, carbenicillin, and related antibiotics
   8327..8915    +  rep_origin     ori: high-copy-number ColE1/pMB1/pBR322/pUC origin of replication
   9098..9190    +  CDS            lacI (fragment): lac repressor; lacI; The lac repressor binds to the lac operator to inhibit transcription in E. coli. This inhibition can be relieved by adding lactose or isopropyl-β-D-thiogalactopyranoside (IPTG).
   9203..9224    +  protein_bind   CAP binding site: CAP binding activates transcription in the presence of cAMP. E. coli catabolite activator protein
   9239..9269    +  promoter       lac promoter: promoter for the E. coli lac operon
   9277..9293    +  protein_bind   lac operator: The lac repressor binds to the lac operator to inhibit transcription in E. coli. This inhibition can be relieved by adding lactose or isopropyl-β-D-thiogalactopyranoside (IPTG). lac repressor encoded by lacI
   9338..9356    +  promoter       T3 promoter: promoter for bacteriophage T3 RNA polymerase
