[The description below was written by a language model from this plasmid's Addgene catalogue record and pLannotate feature annotations shown in this document.]
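Description:
TFORF1840 is a third-generation, self-inactivating lentiviral expression plasmid built on the pLX_TRC317 backbone, carrying the human GTF2A1 open reading frame, which encodes the large subunit of the general transcription factor TFIIA. It belongs to a barcoded collection of transcription factor ORF constructs in which each ORF is paired with a unique 24-bp barcode, so that individual factors can be identified by sequencing in pooled overexpression screens. The barcode is not annotated as a separate feature. In bacteria the plasmid is maintained through a high-copy ColE1/pUC-type origin and selected with ampicillin via the bla gene. An f1 origin and remnants of lac and T7/T3 cloning-vector sequence are also present. The depositor warns that recombination can occur, which is common for LTR-containing plasmids.

The viral genome is transcribed from an RSV promoter fused to a truncated HIV-1 5' LTR, making packaging Tat-independent. It also contains the Ψ packaging signal, a gag fragment, the Rev response element for nuclear export of the full-length RNA, and a cPPT/CTS element. Between the LTRs sit two expression units. An SV40 early promoter drives puromycin N-acetyltransferase for selection of transduced mammalian cells. Downstream, the strong constitutive EF-1α promoter drives GTF2A1. A WPRE follows the ORF to enhance transcript stability and expression, and the ΔU3 3' LTR inactivates the viral promoter after integration. An SV40 polyadenylation signal lies beyond the 3' LTR. The short U6 promoter match after the ORF is only a fragment, and the record does not state its function. The construct is intended for stable overexpression of GTF2A1, alone or in pooled transcription factor screens such as directed differentiation studies.
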