Addgene plasmid #142866: TFORF1840
Purpose: Lentiviral vector for overexpressing transcription factor ORFs with unique 24-bp barcodes. Barcodes facilitate identification of transcription factors in pooled screens.
Depositing lab: Feng Zhang. Depositing organization: Broad Institute. Publication: A transcription factor atlas of directed differentiation. Joung J, Ma S, Tay T, Geiger-Schuller KR, Kirchgatterer PC, Verdine VK, Guo B, Arias-Garcia MA, Allen WE, Singh A, Kuksenko O, Abudayyeh OO, Gootenberg JS, Fu Z, Macrae RK, Buenrostro JD, Regev A, Zhang F. Cell. 2023 Jan 5;186(1):209-229.e26. doi: 10.1016/j.cell.2022.11.026. PubMed 36608654.
Backbone
  Vector backbone: pLX_TRC317
  Backbone manufacturer: Broad Institute Genetic Perturbation Platform
  Backbone size w/o insert (bp): 8264
  Vector type: Mammalian Expression, Lentiviral
  Selectable markers: Puromycin
Growth in bacteria
  Bacterial resistance: Ampicillin, 100 μg/mL
  Growth temperature: 37°C
  Growth strain: NEB Stable
  Copy number: High Copy
Gene/Insert
  Gene/Insert name: GTF2A1
  Species: H. sapiens (human)
  Insert size (bp): 1115
  Entrez Gene: GTF2A1 (a.k.a. TF2A1, TFIIA, TFIIA-42, TFIIAL)
  Promoter: EF1a
  Cloning method: Unknown
  Sequencing primers: 5′ GGGTGGAGACTGAAGTTAGGCCAG; 3′ CACATAGCGTAAAAGGAGCAACATAG
Terms and licenses: Academic/Nonprofit Terms; Industry Terms: Not Available to Industry
Depositor comments: NM_201595,ENST00000434192 . The transcription factor ORF portion of this plasmid was synthesized by Genewiz. Please test multiple small colonies in case of plasmid recombination. To make this collection available in a timely manner, a portion of this collection was not fully sequenced by Addgene. If an Addgene verified full plasmid sequence is not available, please contact us prior to placing an order to request the full sequence.
How to cite: TFORF1840 was a gift from Feng Zhang (Addgene plasmid # 142866 ; http://n2t.net/addgene:142866 ; RRID:Addgene_142866)
