>Addgene plasmid #142866 | TFORF1840 | depositor partial sequence | sequence record 280736 | Insert
ACCGCCACCATGGAACTAAAAACTTTATGGGAAAACAAACTAATGCAGTCCAGGGCAGTAGATGGATTTC
ATTCAGAAGAGCAGCAGCTTCTACTGCAAGTTCAACAGCAGCATCAACCCCAGCAGCAGCAGCATCACCA
CCATCACCATCATCAGCAAGCTCAGCCTCAGCAGACAGTACCTCAGCAAGCGCAGACCCAGCAGGTTCTT
ATTCCTGCATCACAGCAAGCCACAGCACCACAAGTTATTGTTCCAGATTCTAAGTTGATACAGCATATGA
ATGCATCAAACATGAGTGCTGCTGCTACAGCTGCTACCTTAGCACTCCCTGCAGGTGTGACTCCTGTTCA
GCAGATATTAACAAATTCAGGCCAGCTTCTTCAGGTGGTCAGAGCAGCCAATGGTGCCCAATATATCTTT
CAGCCTCAGCAGTCAGTGGTTCTACAACAACAGGTTATACCACAAATGCAGCCTGGTGGAGTACAAGCTC
CTGTTATACAGCAGGTGCTGGCTCCTCTTCCTGGAGGGATTTCACCACAGACAGGTGTCATCATCCAGCC
TCAGCAAATCTTATTTACAGGAAATAAGACTCAAGTTATACCTACGACAGTGGCAGCACCTACACCAGCC
CAAGCACAGATAACTGCAACTGGCCAGCAGCAACCGCAGGCCCAGCCTGCTCAAACACAAGCTCCATTGG
TCTTACAAGTTGATGGAACTGGGGATACATCATCTGAAGAAGATGAAGATGAAGAAGAAGACTATGATGA
TGATGAGGAGGAAGACAAAGAGAAAGATGGAGCTGAAGATGGGCAGGTGGAAGAAGAGCCCCTCAATAGT
GAAGATGATGTGAGTGATGAGGAAGGACAGGAACTCTTTGACACAGAAAATGTTGTTGTATGCCAATATG
ATAAGATACACAGAAGTAAAAACAAATGGAAATTTCATCTCAAGGATGGCATTATGAATCTTAATGGAAG
AGATTATATATTTTCCAAAGCCATTGGAGATGCAGAATGGTAGTAATGAACTAGTCCGTAACTTGAAAGT
ATTTCGATTTCTTGGCTTTATATATCTTGTGGAAAGGACGAACTACGGCTGCAGTTGCAACGGCA
