>Addgene plasmid #142866 | TFORF1840 | depositor partial sequence | sequence record 280737 | Barcode
ACTACGGCTGCAGTTGCAACGGCA
